Addgene plasmid #103668: LSB-hsa-miR-590-3p
Purpose: Used to sense miRNA activity using fluorescence based tools. hsa-miR-590-3p target in 3' UTR of of mKate. miRNA activity can be measured by the repression of mKate2 relative to EBFP2 fluorescent proteins . Plasmid is inherently unstable; please see Depositor Comments
Depositing lab: Ron Weiss. Depositing organization: Massachusetts Institute of Technology. Publication: A mixed antagonistic/synergistic miRNA repression model enables accurate predictions of multi-input miRNA sensor activity. Gam JJ, Babb J, Weiss R. Nat Commun. 2018 Jun 22;9(1):2430. doi: 10.1038/s41467-018-04575-0. PubMed 29934631.
Backbone
  Vector backbone: Low Sensor Backbone (LSB)
  Vector type: Mammalian Expression, Synthetic Biology
Growth in bacteria
  Bacterial resistance: Ampicillin and Kanamycin, 100 & 50 μg/mL
  Growth temperature: 30°C
  Growth strain: NEB Stable
  Copy number: High Copy
Gene/Insert
  Gene/Insert name: hsa-miR-590-3p target
  Species: H. sapiens (human)
  Entrez Gene: MIR590 (a.k.a. MIRN590, hsa-mir-590, mir-590)
  Promoter: EF-1a
  Cloning method: Gibson Cloning
Terms and licenses: Academic/Nonprofit Terms; Industry Terms: Not Available to Industry
Depositor comments: Please note that this plasmid is inherently unstable due to a repeating poly A element. We recommend performing a diagnostic digest on multiple colonies upon receipt. The depositors would like to note the presence of several discrepancies between the depositor sequence and physical plasmid sequence. In particular, the sequences upstream and downstream of the puromycin coding region have 10 bp insertions which do not affect the ability to perform puromycin selection. The sequences for those regions within the physical plasmids are as follows: Upstream of Puro: GAATTCGACCGCCTGTCTCAAGGTGCCACC; Downstream of Puro: GCTTTGAGACTACGCGTGAATTCACTCCTC. Please contact if you are interested in this plasmid prior to placing an order.
How to cite: LSB-hsa-miR-590-3p was a gift from Ron Weiss (Addgene plasmid # 103668 ; http://n2t.net/addgene:103668 ; RRID:Addgene_103668)
