[The description below was written by a language model from this plasmid's Addgene catalogue record and pLannotate feature annotations shown in this document.]
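Description:
LSB-hsa-miR-590-3p is a mammalian expression plasmid of about 11 kb built on the Low Sensor Backbone (LSB), designed as a two-colour fluorescent sensor of microRNA activity. It replicates in E. coli from a high-copy ColE1/pUC-type origin and carries both an ampicillin resistance gene (β-lactamase with its own promoter) and a kanamycin resistance gene (aph(3')-Ia); the record lists selection with both antibiotics. A remnant lac promoter/operator region is also annotated in the backbone.

The payload consists of two parallel transcription units in the same orientation. Each is driven by the human EF-1α core promoter with its intron A and terminated by a rabbit β-globin polyadenylation signal. Gateway attB4, attB1 and attB2 sites flanking the promoters and coding sequences reflect modular assembly of the parts. The first unit encodes the red fluorescent protein mKate2, and according to the record the hsa-miR-590-3p target lies in its 3' UTR, although the target itself is not annotated in the feature table. The second unit encodes the blue fluorescent protein EBFP2 with no miRNA target and serves as an internal reference. When miR-590-3p is active in a transfected cell, mKate2 output is repressed while EBFP2 is unaffected, so the ratio of red to blue fluorescence reports miRNA activity independently of plasmid dose.

A puromycin N-acetyltransferase gene with its own β-globin poly(A) signal is present for puromycin selection, but no dedicated promoter for it is annotated. The depositor notes that the repeated poly(A) elements make the plasmid inherently unstable, and that short insertions flanking the puromycin coding region in the physical plasmid differ from the deposited sequence without impairing selection.
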