Features (pLannotate 1.2.2; 28 found; start..end, strand, type, name):
     87..675     -  rep_origin     ori: high-copy-number ColE1/pMB1/pBR322/pUC origin of replication
    846..1706    -  CDS            AmpR: β-lactamase; bla; confers resistance to ampicillin, carbenicillin, and related antibiotics
   1707..1778    -  promoter       AmpR promoter: bla
   1857..2456    +  CDS            PuroR: puromycin N-acetyltransferase; pac from Streptomyces alboniger; confers resistance to puromycin
   2461..2541    +  CDS            HBB (fragment): HBB_PONPY - Experimental evidence at transcript level: Swiss-Prot protein existence level 2. Involved in oxygen transport from the lung to the various peripheral tissues. From Pongo pygmaeus (Bornean orangutan).
   2612..2667    +  polyA_signal   β-globin poly(A) signal: rabbit β-globin polyadenylation signal (Gil and Proudfoot, 1987)
   3646..3666    +  protein_bind   attB4: mutant version of attB; core recombination site for the Gateway® BP reaction BP Clonase™
   3734..3945    +  promoter       EF-1α core promoter: core promoter for human elongation factor EF-1α
   3946..4884    +  intron         EF-1α intron A: intron upstream of the start codon of human EF-1α
   4911..4931    +  protein_bind   attB1: mutant version of attB; core recombination site for the Gateway® BP reaction BP Clonase™
   4951..5646    +  CDS            mKate2: mKate2 is a basic (constitutively fluorescent) red fluorescent protein published in 2009, derived from Entacmaea quadricolor. It is reported to be a rapidly-maturing monomer with moderate acid sensitivity.
   5666..5690    -  protein_bind   attB2: mutant version of attB; recombination site for the Gateway® BP reaction BP Clonase™
   5830..5904    +  CDS            HBB (fragment): HBB_PONPY - Experimental evidence at transcript level: Swiss-Prot protein existence level 2. Involved in oxygen transport from the lung to the various peripheral tissues. From Pongo pygmaeus (Bornean orangutan).
   5975..6030    +  polyA_signal   β-globin poly(A) signal: rabbit β-globin polyadenylation signal (Gil and Proudfoot, 1987)
   6414..6439    +  misc_feature   SA: splice acceptor site
   7111..7131    +  protein_bind   attB4: mutant version of attB; core recombination site for the Gateway® BP reaction BP Clonase™
   7199..7410    +  promoter       EF-1α core promoter: core promoter for human elongation factor EF-1α
   7411..8349    +  intron         EF-1α intron A: intron upstream of the start codon of human EF-1α
   8376..8396    +  protein_bind   attB1: mutant version of attB; core recombination site for the Gateway® BP reaction BP Clonase™
   8407..9123    +  CDS            EBFP2: EBFP2 is a basic (constitutively fluorescent) blue fluorescent protein published in 2007, derived from Aequorea victoria. It is reported to be a rapidly-maturing monomer with moderate acid sensitivity.
   9131..9155    -  protein_bind   attB2: mutant version of attB; recombination site for the Gateway® BP reaction BP Clonase™
   9159..9239    +  CDS            HBB (fragment): HBB_PONPY - Experimental evidence at transcript level: Swiss-Prot protein existence level 2. Involved in oxygen transport from the lung to the various peripheral tissues. From Pongo pygmaeus (Bornean orangutan).
   9310..9365    +  polyA_signal   β-globin poly(A) signal: rabbit β-globin polyadenylation signal (Gil and Proudfoot, 1987)
   9748..9770    -  protein_bind   lac operator (fragment): The lac repressor binds to the lac operator to inhibit transcription in E. coli. This inhibition can be relieved by adding lactose or isopropyl-β-D-thiogalactopyranoside (IPTG). lac repressor encoded by lacI
   9774..9804    -  promoter       lac promoter: promoter for the E. coli lac operon
   9819..9840    -  protein_bind   CAP binding site: CAP binding activates transcription in the presence of cAMP. E. coli catabolite activator protein
   9853..9892    -  CDS            lacI (fragment): lac repressor; lacI; The lac repressor binds to the lac operator to inhibit transcription in E. coli. This inhibition can be relieved by adding lactose or isopropyl-β-D-thiogalactopyranoside (IPTG).
  10065..10874   +  CDS            KanR: aminoglycoside phosphotransferase; aph(3')-Ia; confers resistance to kanamycin in bacteria or G418 (Geneticin®) in eukaryotes
>Addgene plasmid #103668 | LSB-hsa-miR-590-3p | depositor full sequence | sequence record 196384 | Full Sequence
AATTGAGGGGATAACGCAGGAAAGAACATGTGAGCAAAAGGCCAGCAAAAGGCCAGGAACCGTAAAAAGG
CCGCGTTGCTGGCGTTTTTCCATAGGCTCCGCCCCCCTGACGAGCATCACAAAAATCGACGCTCAAGTCA
GAGGTGGCGAAACCCGACAGGACTATAAAGATACCAGGCGTTTCCCCCTGGAAGCTCCCTCGTGCGCTCT
CCTGTTCCGACCCTGCCGCTTACCGGATACCTGTCCGCCTTTCTCCCTTCGGGAAGCGTGGCGCTTTCTC
ATAGCTCACGCTGTAGGTATCTCAGTTCGGTGTAGGTCGTTCGCTCCAAGCTGGGCTGTGTGCACGAACC
CCCCGTTCAGCCCGACCGCTGCGCCTTATCCGGTAACTATCGTCTTGAGTCCAACCCGGTAAGACACGAC
TTATCGCCACTGGCAGCAGCCACTGGTAACAGGATTAGCAGAGCGAGGTATGTAGGCGGTGCTACAGAGT
TCTTGAAGTGGTGGCCTAACTACGGCTACACTAGAAGAACAGTATTTGGTATCTGCGCTCTGCTGAAGCC
AGTTACCTTCGGAAAAAGAGTTGGTAGCTCTTGATCCGGCAAACAAACCACCGCTGGTAGCGGTGGTTTT
TTTGTTTGCAAGCAGCAGATTACGCGCAGAAAAAAAGGATCTCAAGAAGATCCTTTGATCTTTTCTACGG
GGTCTGACGCTCAGTGGAACGAAAACTCACGTTAAGGGATTTTGGTCATGAGATTATCAAAAAGGATCTT
CACCTAGATCCTTTTAAATTAAAAATGAAGTTTTAAATCAATCTAAAGTATATATGAGTAAACTTGGTCT
GACAGTTACCAATGCTTAATCAGTGAGGCACCTATCTCAGCGATCTGTCTATTTCGTTCATCCATAGTTG
CCTGACTCCCCGTCGTGTAGATAACTACGATACGGGAGGGCTTACCATCTGGCCCCAGTGCTGCAATGAT
ACCGCGAGAACCACGCTCACCGGCTCCAGATTTATCAGCAATAAACCAGCCAGCCGGAAGGGCCGAGCGC
AGAAGTGGTCCTGCAACTTTATCCGCCTCCATCCAGTCTATTAATTGTTGCCGGGAAGCTAGAGTAAGTA
GTTCGCCAGTTAATAGTTTGCGCAACGTTGTTGCCATTGCTACAGGCATCGTGGTGTCACGCTCGTCGTT
TGGTATGGCTTCATTCAGCTCCGGTTCCCAACGATCAAGGCGAGTTACATGATCCCCCATGTTGTGCAAA
AAAGCGGTTAGCTCCTTCGGTCCTCCGATCGTTGTCAGAAGTAAGTTGGCCGCAGTGTTATCACTCATGG
TTATGGCAGCACTGCATAATTCTCTTACTGTCATGCCATCCGTAAGATGCTTTTCTGTGACTGGTGAGTA
CTCAACCAAGTCATTCTGAGAATAGTGTATGCGGCGACCGAGTTGCTCTTGCCCGGCGTCAATACGGGAT
AATACCGCGCCACATAGCAGAACTTTAAAAGTGCTCATCATTGGAAAACGTTCTTCGGGGCGAAAACTCT
CAAGGATCTTACCGCTGTTGAGATCCAGTTCGATGTAACCCACTCGTGCACCCAACTGATCTTCAGCATC
TTTTACTTTCACCAGCGTTTCTGGGTGAGCAAAAACAGGAAGGCAAAATGCCGCAAAAAAGGGAATAAGG
GCGACACGGAAATGTTGAATACTCATACTCTTCCTTTTTCAATATTATTGAAGCATTTATCAGGGTTATT
GTCTCATGAGCGGATACATATTTGAATGTAGCTCCGAATTTCTCGAGGGCTTGTCGACGACGGCGGTCTC
CGTCGTCAGGATCATGAATTCGACCCGCCTGCCACCATGACCGAGTACAAGCCCACGGTGCGCCTCGCCA
CCCGCGACGACGTCCCCCGGGCCGTACGCACCCTCGCCGCCGCGTTCGCCGACTACCCCGCCACGCGCCA
CACCGTCGACCCGGACCGCCACATCGAGCGGGTCACCGAGCTGCAAGAACTCTTCCTCACGCGCGTCGGG
CTCGACATCGGCAAGGTGTGGGTCGCGGACGACGGCGCCGCGGTGGCGGTCTGGACCACGCCGGAGAGCG
TCGAAGCGGGGGCGGTGTTCGCCGAGATCGGCCCGCGCATGGCCGAGTTGAGCGGTTCCCGGCTGGCCGC
GCAGCAACAGATGGAAGGCCTCCTGGCGCCGCACCGGCCCAAGGAGCCCGCGTGGTTCCTGGCCACCGTC
GGCGTCTCGCCCGACCACCAGGGCAAGGGTCTGGGCAGCGCCGTCGTGCTCCCCGGAGTGGAGGCGGCCG
AGCGCGCCGGGGTGCCCGCCTTCCTGGAGACATCCGCGCCCCGCAACCTCCCCTTCTACGAGCGGCTCGG
CTTCACCGTCACCGCCGACGTCGAGGTGCCCGAAGGACCGCGCACCTGGTGCATGACCCGCAAGCCCGGT
GCCTGATACGCGTGAATTCACTCCTCAGGTGCAGGCTGCCTATCAGAAGGTGGTGGCTGGTGTGGCCAAT
GCCCTGGCTCACAAATACCACTGAGATCTTTTTCCCTCTGCCAAAAATTATGGGGACATCATGAAGCCCC
TTGAGCATCTGACTTCTGGCTAATAAAGGAAATTTATTTTCATTGCAATAGTGTGTTGGAATTTTTTGTG
TCTCTCACTCGGAAGGACATATGGGAGGGCAAATCATTTAAAACATCAGAATGAGTATTTGGTTTAGAGT
TTGGCAACATATGCCCATATGCTGGCTGCCATGAACAAAGGTTGGCTATAAAGAGGTCATCAGTATATGA
AACAGCCCCCTGCTGTCCATTCCTTATTCCATAGAAAAGCCTTGACTTGAGGTTAGATTTTTTTTATATT
TTGTTTTGTGTTATTTTTTTCTTTAACATCCCTAAAATTTTCCTTACATGTTTTACTAGCCAGATTTTTC
CTCCTCTCCTGACTACTCCCAGTCATAGCTGTCCCTCTTCTCTTATGGAGATCCCTCGACCTGCAGCCCA
AGCTTGAATTCTCTAGAATTACCCTGTTATCCCTATGCTTGGTTTACCGAGCTCTTATTGGTTTTCAAAC
TTCATTGACTGTGCCCAACGCGCCTGGGAGCTCACGGGGACAGCCCCCCCCCAAAGCCCCCAGGGATGTA
ATTACGTCCCTCCCCCGCTAGGGGGCAGCAGCGAGCCGCCCGGGGCTCCGCTCCGGTCCGGCGCTCCCCC
CGCATCCCCGAGCCGGCAGCGTGCGGGGACAGCCCGGGCACGGGGAAGGTGGCACGGGATCGCTTTCCTC
TGAACGCTTCTCGCTGCTCTTTGAGCCTGCAGACACCTGGGGGGATACGGGGAAAAAGCTAGGCTGAAAG
ACCGGTTCTTAGAATGACACGCGCCTGGGAGCTCACGGGGACAGCCCCCCCCCAAAGCCCCCAGGGATGT
AATTACGTCCCTCCCCCGCTAGGGGGCAGCAGCGAGCCGCCCGGGGCTCCGCTCCGGTCCGGCGCTCCCC
CCGCATCCCCGAGCCGGCAGCGTGCGGGGACAGCCCGGGCACGGGGAAGGTGGCACGGGATCGCTTTCCT
CTGAACGCTTCTCGCTGCTCTTTGAGCCTGCAGACACCTGGGGGGATACGGGGAAAAAGCTAACTTCTGA
GACGACAACTTTGTATAGAAAAGTTGGCTCCGAATTCGCCCTTGACAGCAGAGATCCAGTTTGGTTAATT
AATTGGCTCCGGTGCCCGTCAGTGGGCAGAGCGCACATCGCCCACAGTCCCCGAGAAGTTGTGGGGAGGG
GTCGGCAATTGAACCGGTGCCTAGAGAAGGTGGCGCGGGGTAAACTGGGAAAGTGATGTCGTGTACTGGC
TCCGCCTTTTTCCCGAGGGTGGGGGAGAACCGTATATAAGTGCAGTAGTCGCCGTGAACGTTCTTTTTCG
CAACGGGTTTGCCGCCAGAACACAGGTAAGTGCCGTGTGTGGTTCCCGCGGGCCTGGCCTCTTTACGGGT
TATGGCCCTTGCGTGCCTTGAATTACTTCCACCTGGCTGCAGTACGTGATTCTTGATCCCGAGCTTCGGG
TTGGAAGTGGGTGGGAGAGTTCGAGGCCTTGCGCTTAAGGAGCCCCTTCGCCTCGTGCTTGAGTTGAGGC
CTGGCCTGGGCGCTGGGGCCGCCGCGTGCGAATCTGGTGGCACCTTCGCGCCTGTCTCGCTGCTTTCGAT
AAGTCTCTAGCCATTTAAAATTTTTGATGACCTGCTGCGACGCTTTTTTTCTGGCAAGATAGTCTTGTAA
ATGCGGGCCAAGATCTGCACACTGGTATTTCGGTTTTTGGGGCCGCGGGCGGCGACGGGGCCCGTGCGTC
CCAGCGCACATGTTCGGCGAGGCGGGGCCTGCGAGCGCGGCCACCGAGAATCGGACGGGGGTAGTCTCAA
GCTGGCCGGCCTGCTCTGGTGCCTGGCCTCGCGCCGCCGTGTATCGCCCCGCCCTGGGCGGCAAGGCTGG
CCCGGTCGGCACCAGTTGCGTGAGCGGAAAGATGGCCGCTTCCCGGCCCTGCTGCAGGGAGCTCAAAATG
GAGGACGCGGCGCTCGGGAGAGCGGGCGGGTGAGTCACCCACACAAAGGAAAAGGGCCTTTCCGTCCTCA
GCCGTCGCTTCATGTGACTCCACGGAGTACCGGGCGCCGTCCAGGCACCTCGATTAGTTCTCGAGCTTTT
GGAGTACGTCGTCTTTAGGTTGGGGGGAGGGGTTTTATGCGATGGAGTTTCCCCACACTGAGTGGGTGGA
GACTGAAGTTAGGCCAGCTTGGCACTTGATGTAATTCTCCTTGGAATTTGCCCTTTTTGAGTTTGGATCT
TGGTTCATTCTCAAGCCTCAGACAGTGGTTCAAAGTTTTTTTCTTCCATTTCAGGTGTCGTGAGAAGGGC
GAATTCGACCCAAGTTTGTACAAAAAAGCAGGCTGGATCCAGGTGCCACCATGGTGAGCGAGCTGATTAA
GGAGAACATGCACATGAAGCTGTACATGGAGGGCACCGTGAACAACCACCACTTCAAGTGCACATCCGAG
GGCGAAGGCAAGCCCTACGAGGGCACCCAGACCATGAGAATCAAGGCGGTCGAGGGCGGCCCTCTCCCCT
TCGCCTTCGACATCCTGGCTACCAGCTTCATGTACGGCAGCAAAACCTTCATCAACCACACCCAGGGCAT
CCCCGACTTCTTTAAGCAGTCCTTCCCCGAGGGCTTCACATGGGAGAGAGTCACCACATACGAAGATGGG
GGCGTGCTGACCGCTACCCAGGACACCAGCCTCCAGGACGGCTGCCTCATCTACAACGTCAAGATCAGAG
GGGTGAACTTCCCATCCAACGGCCCTGTGATGCAGAAGAAAACACTCGGCTGGGAGGCCTCCACCGAGAC
ACTGTACCCCGCTGACGGCGGCCTGGAAGGCAGAGCCGACATGGCCCTGAAGCTCGTGGGCGGGGGCCAC
CTGATCTGCAACCTTAAGACCACATACAGATCCAAGAAACCCGCTAAGAACCTCAAGATGCCCGGCGTCT
ACTATGTGGACAGGAGACTGGAAAGAATCAAGGAGGCCGACAAAGAGACATACGTCGAGCAGCACGAGGT
GGCTGTGGCCAGATACTGCGACCTCCCTAGCAAACTGGGGCACAAACTTAATTGAGAATTCTACCACCCA
GCTTTCTTGTACAAAGTGGTACGTCTCAAGACCAGAGGTCTCTGCTTATAAGATTACTAGCTTATACATA
AAATTAACTAGCTTATACATAAAATTAACTAGCTTATACATAAAATTAACTAGCTTATACATAAAATTAC
AACCAGAAGAGACCTGTGCTTCACTCCTCAGGTGCAGGCTGCCTATCAGAAGGTGGTGGCTGGTGTGGCC
AATGCCCTGGCTCACAAATACCACTGAGATCTTTTTCCCTCTGCCAAAAATTATGGGGACATCATGAAGC
CCCTTGAGCATCTGACTTCTGGCTAATAAAGGAAATTTATTTTCATTGCAATAGTGTGTTGGAATTTTTT
GTGTCTCTCACTCGGAAGGACATATGGGAGGGCAAATCATTTAAAACATCAGAATGAGTATTTGGTTTAG
AGTTTGGCAACATATGCCCATATGCTGGCTGCCATGAACAAAGGTTGGCTATAAAGAGGTCATCAGTATA
TGAAACAGCCCCCTGCTGTCCATTCCTTATTCCATAGAAAAGCCTTGACTTGAGGTTAGATTTTTTTTAT
ATTTTGTTTTGTGTTATTTTTTTCTTTAACATCCCTAAAATTTTCCTTACATGTTTTACTAGCCAGATTT
TTCCTCCTCTCCTGACTACTCCCAGTCATAGCTGTCCCTCTTCTCTTATGGAGATCCCGAGCGGTGCGTT
TTTATGCTTGTAGTATTGTATAATGTTTTTAAGATCCAAGCTTCTGACCTCTTCTCTTCCTCCCACAGGG
CCTCGAGACAATTGCATCGATGGTACCAGTGAAAGTCTGCAATGAATTCGAGTTGGCGCGCCTGTCATTC
TAAATCTCTCTTTCAGCCTAAAGCTTTTTCCCCGTATCCCCCCAGGTGTCTGCAGGCTCAAAGAGCAGCG
AGAAGCGTTCAGAGGAAAGCGATCCCGTGCCACCTTCCCCGTGCCCGGGCTGTCCCCGCACGCTGCCGGC
TCGGGGATGCGGGGGGAGCGCCGGACCGGAGCGGAGCCCCGGGCGGCTCGCTGCTGCCCCCTAGCGGGGG
AGGGACGTAATTACATCCCTGGGGGCTTTGGGAGGGGGCTGTCCCCGTGAGCTCCCAGGCGCGCCTGTCA
TTCTAAATCTCTCTTTCAGCCTAAAGCTTTTTCCCCGTATCCCCCCAGGTGTCTGCAGGCTCAAAGAGCA
GCGAGAAGCGTTCAGAGGAAAGCGATCCCGTGCCACCTTCCCCGTGCCCGGGCTGTCCCCGCACGCTGCC
GGCTCGGGGATGCGGGGGGAGCGCCGGACCGGAGCGGAGCCCCGGGCGGCTCGCTGCTGCCCCCTAGCGG
GGGAGGGACGTAATTACATCCCTGGGGGCTTTGGGGGGGGGCTGTCCCCGTGAGCTCCCAGGCGCGCCAA
CTCGGTACCGTATCGATGTCGACGTTAACGCTAGTGATATCAACTTTGTATAGAAAAGTTGGCTCCGAAT
TCGCCCTTGACAGCAGAGATCCAGTTTGGTTAATTAATTGGCTCCGGTGCCCGTCAGTGGGCAGAGCGCA
CATCGCCCACAGTCCCCGAGAAGTTGTGGGGAGGGGTCGGCAATTGAACCGGTGCCTAGAGAAGGTGGCG
CGGGGTAAACTGGGAAAGTGATGTCGTGTACTGGCTCCGCCTTTTTCCCGAGGGTGGGGGAGAACCGTAT
ATAAGTGCAGTAGTCGCCGTGAACGTTCTTTTTCGCAACGGGTTTGCCGCCAGAACACAGGTAAGTGCCG
TGTGTGGTTCCCGCGGGCCTGGCCTCTTTACGGGTTATGGCCCTTGCGTGCCTTGAATTACTTCCACCTG
GCTGCAGTACGTGATTCTTGATCCCGAGCTTCGGGTTGGAAGTGGGTGGGAGAGTTCGAGGCCTTGCGCT
TAAGGAGCCCCTTCGCCTCGTGCTTGAGTTGAGGCCTGGCCTGGGCGCTGGGGCCGCCGCGTGCGAATCT
GGTGGCACCTTCGCGCCTGTCTCGCTGCTTTCGATAAGTCTCTAGCCATTTAAAATTTTTGATGACCTGC
TGCGACGCTTTTTTTCTGGCAAGATAGTCTTGTAAATGCGGGCCAAGATCTGCACACTGGTATTTCGGTT
TTTGGGGCCGCGGGCGGCGACGGGGCCCGTGCGTCCCAGCGCACATGTTCGGCGAGGCGGGGCCTGCGAG
CGCGGCCACCGAGAATCGGACGGGGGTAGTCTCAAGCTGGCCGGCCTGCTCTGGTGCCTGGCCTCGCGCC
GCCGTGTATCGCCCCGCCCTGGGCGGCAAGGCTGGCCCGGTCGGCACCAGTTGCGTGAGCGGAAAGATGG
CCGCTTCCCGGCCCTGCTGCAGGGAGCTCAAAATGGAGGACGCGGCGCTCGGGAGAGCGGGCGGGTGAGT
CACCCACACAAAGGAAAAGGGCCTTTCCGTCCTCAGCCGTCGCTTCATGTGACTCCACGGAGTACCGGGC
GCCGTCCAGGCACCTCGATTAGTTCTCGAGCTTTTGGAGTACGTCGTCTTTAGGTTGGGGGGAGGGGTTT
TATGCGATGGAGTTTCCCCACACTGAGTGGGTGGAGACTGAAGTTAGGCCAGCTTGGCACTTGATGTAAT
TCTCCTTGGAATTTGCCCTTTTTGAGTTTGGATCTTGGTTCATTCTCAAGCCTCAGACAGTGGTTCAAAG
TTTTTTTCTTCCATTTCAGGTGTCGTGAGAAGGGCGAATTCGACCCAAGTTTGTACAAAAAAGCAGGCTC
GCCACCATGGTGAGCAAGGGCGAGGAGCTGTTCACCGGGGTGGTGCCCATCCTGGTCGAGCTGGACGGCG
ACGTAAACGGCCACAAGTTCAGCGTGAGGGGCGAGGGCGAGGGCGATGCCACCAACGGCAAGCTGACCCT
GAAGTTCATCTGCACCACCGGCAAGCTGCCCGTGCCCTGGCCCACCCTCGTGACCACCCTGAGCCACGGC
GTGCAGTGCTTCGCCCGCTACCCCGACCACATGAAGCAGCACGACTTCTTCAAGTCCGCCATGCCCGAAG
GCTACGTCCAGGAGCGCACCATCTTCTTCAAGGACGACGGCACCTACAAGACCCGCGCCGAGGTGAAGTT
CGAGGGCGACACCCTAGTGAACCGCATCGAGCTGAAGGGCGTCGACTTCAAGGAGGACGGCAACATCCTG
GGGCACAAGCTGGAGTACAACTTCAACAGCCACAACATCTATATCATGGCCGTCAAGCAGAAGAACGGCA
TCAAGGTGAACTTCAAGATCCGCCACAACGTGGAGGACGGCAGCGTGCAGCTCGCCGACCACTACCAGCA
GAACACCCCCATCGGCGACGGCCCCGTGCTGCTGCCCGACAGCCACTACCTGAGCACCCAGTCCGTGCTG
AGCAAAGACCCCAACGAGAAGCGCGATCACATGGTCCTGCTGGAGTTCCGCACCGCCGCCGGGATCACTC
TCGGCATGGACGAGCTGTACAAGTAATACCACCCAGCTTTCTTGTACAAAGTGGTACGCGTGAATTCACT
CCTCAGGTGCAGGCTGCCTATCAGAAGGTGGTGGCTGGTGTGGCCAATGCCCTGGCTCACAAATACCACT
GAGATCTTTTTCCCTCTGCCAAAAATTATGGGGACATCATGAAGCCCCTTGAGCATCTGACTTCTGGCTA
ATAAAGGAAATTTATTTTCATTGCAATAGTGTGTTGGAATTTTTTGTGTCTCTCACTCGGAAGGACATAT
GGGAGGGCAAATCATTTAAAACATCAGAATGAGTATTTGGTTTAGAGTTTGGCAACATATGCCCATATGC
TGGCTGCCATGAACAAAGGTTGGCTATAAAGAGGTCATCAGTATATGAAACAGCCCCCTGCTGTCCATTC
CTTATTCCATAGAAAAGCCTTGACTTGAGGTTAGATTTTTTTTATATTTTGTTTTGTGTTATTTTTTTCT
TTAACATCCCTAAAATTTTCCTTACATGTTTTACTAGCCAGATTTTTCCTCCTCTCCTGACTACTCCCAG
TCATAGCTGTCCCTCTTCTCTTATGGAGATCCCTCGACCTGCAGCCCAAGCTTGGCGTAATCATGGTCAT
AGCTGTTTCCTGTGTGAAATTGTTATCCGCTCACAATTCCACACAACATACGAGCCGGAAGCATAAAGTG
TAAAGCCTGGGGTGCCTAATGAGTGAGCTAACTCACATTAATTGCGTTGCGCTCACTGCCCGCTTTCCAG
TCGGGAAACCTGTCGTGCCAGCGGATCGACAGTACTAAGCTTGGTCTAATACCCAATCTCTCGTCTTATC
CAGATGTTTTATACGCCTCTGGCCCGTGTCTCAAAATCTCTGATGTTACATTGCACAAGATAAAATAATA
TCATCATGAACAATAAAACTGTCTGCTTACATAAACAGTAATACAAGGGGTGTTATGAGCCATATTCAAC
GGGAAACGTCGAGGCCGCGATTAAATTCCAACATGGATGCTGATTTATATGGGTATAAATGGGCTCGCGA
TAATGTCGGGCAATCAGGTGCGACAATCTATCGCTTGTATGGGAAGCCCGATGCGCCAGAGTTGTTTCTG
AAACATGGCAAAGGTAGCGTTGCCAATGATGTTACAGATGAGATGGTCAGACTAAACTGGCTGACGGAAT
TTATGCCTCTTCCGACCATCAAGCATTTTATCCGTACTCCTGATGATGCATGGTTACTCACCACTGCGAT
CCCCGGAAAAACAGCATTCCAGGTATTAGAAGAATATCCTGATTCAGGTGAAAATATTGTTGATGCGCTG
GCAGTGTTCCTGCGCCGGTTGCATTCGATTCCTGTTTGTAATTGTCCTTTTAACAGCGATCGCGTATTTC
GTCTCGCTCAGGCGCAATCACGAATGAATAACGGTTTGGTTGATGCGAGTGATTTTGATGACGAGCGTAA
TGGCTGGCCTGTTGAACAAGTCTGGAAAGAAATGCATAAACTTTTGCCATTCTCACCGGATTCAGTCGTC
ACTCATGGTGATTTCTCACTTGATAACCTTATTTTTGACGAGGGGAAATTAATAGGTTGTATTGATGTTG
GACGAGTCGGAATCGCAGACCGATACCAGGATCTTGCCATCCTATGGAACTGCCTCGGTGAGTTTTCTCC
TTCATTACAGAAACGGCTTTTTCAAAAATATGGTATTGATAATCCTGATATGAATAAATTGCAGTTTCAT
TTGATGCTCGATGAGTTTTTCTAATCAGAATTGGTTAATTGGTTGTAACACTGGCAGAGCATTACGCTGA
CTTGACGGGACGGCGCAAGCTCATGACCAAAATCCCTTAACGTGAGTTACGCGTCGTTCCACTGAGCGTC
AGAGGTATCACTAGTATTACAGAGGTAAGTTATAACAGTCGCCTAACCC
