>Addgene plasmid #103668 | LSB-hsa-miR-590-3p | depositor partial sequence | sequence record 196385 | hsa-miR-590-3p target
ACTAGCTTATACATAAAATTA
